>Addgene plasmid #113960 | pCEP4-HLA-c-myc-optiT1R3 ECD | depositor full sequence | sequence record 215290 | pCEP4-HLA-c-myc-optiT1R3 ECD sequence 12148 bps
CTCGAGGCCGGCAAGGCCGGATCCAGACATGATAAGATACATTGATGAGTTTGGACAAACCACAACTAGA
ATGCAGTGAAAAAAATGCTTTATTTGTGAAATTTGTGATGCTATTGCTTTATTTGTAACCATTATAAGCT
GCAATAAACAAGTTAACAACAACAATTGCATTCATTTTATGTTTCAGGTTCAGGGGGAGGTGGGGAGGTT
TTTTAAAGCAAGTAAAACCTCTACAAATGTGGTATGGCTGATTATGATCCGGCTGCCTCGCGCGTTTCGG
TGATGACGGTGAAAACCTCTGACACATGCAGCTCCCGGAGACGGTCACAGCTTGTCTGTAAGCGGATGCC
GGGAGCAGACAAGCCCGTCAGGGCGCGTCAGCGGGTGTTGGCGGGTGTCGGGGCGCAGCCATGACCGGTC
GACTCTAGAGCCCCGCCGCCGGACGAACTAAACCTGACTACGGCATCTCTGCCCCTTCTTCGCTGGTACG
AGGAGCGCTTTTGTTTTGTATTCGGGGCAGTGCATGTAATCCCTTCAGTTGGTTGGTACAACTTGCCAAC
TGGGCCCTGTTCCACATGTGACACGGGGGGGGACCAAACACAAAGGGGTTCTCTGACTGTAGTTGACATC
CTTATAAATGGATGTGCACATTTGCCAACACTGAGTGGCTTTCATCCTGGAGCAGACTTTGCATGCTGTG
GACTGCAACACAACATTGCCTTTATGTGTAACTCTTGGCTGAAGCTCTTACACCAATGCTGGGGGACATG
TACCTCCCAGGGGCCCAGGAAGACTACGGGAGGCTACACCAACGTCAATCAGAGGGGCCTGTGTAGCTAC
CGATAAGCGGACCCTCAAGAGGGCATTAGCAATAGTGTTTATAAGGCCCCCTTGTTAACCCTAAACGGGT
AGCATATGCTTCCCGGGTAGTAGTATATACTATCCAGACTAACCCTAATTCAATAGCATATGTTACCCAA
CGGGAAGCATATGCTATCGAATTAGGGTTAGTAAAAGGGTCCTAAGGAACAGCGATATCTCCCACCCCAT
GAGCTGTCACGGTTTTATTTACATGGGGTCAGGATTCCACGAGGGTAGTGAACCATTTTAGTCACAAGGG
CAGTGGCTGAAGATCAAGGAGCGGGCAGTGAACTCTCCTGAATCTTCGCCTGCTTCTTCATTCTCCTTCG
TTTAGCTAATAGAATAACTGCTGAGTTGTGAACAGTAAGGTGTATGTGAGGTGCTCGAAAACAAGGTTTC
AGGTGACGCCCCCAGAATAAAATTTGGACGGGGGGTTCAGTGGTGGCATTGTGCTATGACACCAATATAA
CCCTCACAAACCCCTTGGGCAATAAATACTAGTGTAGGAATGAAACATTCTGAATATCTTTAACAATAGA
AATCCATGGGGTGGGGACAAGCCGTAAAGACTGGATGTCCATCTCACACGAATTTATGGCTATGGGCAAC
ACATAATCCTAGTGCAATATGATACTGGGGTTATTAAGATGTGTCCCAGGCAGGGACCAAGACAGGTGAA
CCATGTTGTTACACTCTATTTGTAACAAGGGGAAAGAGAGTGGACGCCGACAGCAGCGGACTCCACTGGT
TGTCTCTAACACCCCCGAAAATTAAACGGGGCTCCACGCCAATGGGGCCCATAAACAAAGACAAGTGGCC
ACTCTTTTTTTTGAAATTGTGGAGTGGGGGCACGCGTCAGCCCCCACACGCCGCCCTGCGGTTTTGGACT
GTAAAATAAGGGTGTAATAACTTGGCTGATTGTAACCCCGCTAACCACTGCGGTCAAACCACTTGCCCAC
AAAACCACTAATGGCACCCCGGGGAATACCTGCATAAGTAGGTGGGCGGGCCAAGATAGGGGCGCGATTG
CTGCGATCTGGAGGACAAATTACACACACTTGCGCCTGAGCGCCAAGCACAGGGTTGTTGGTCCTCATAT
TCACGAGGTCGCTGAGAGCACGGTGGGCTAATGTTGCCATGGGTAGCATATACTACCCAAATATCTGGAT
AGCATATGCTATCCTAATCTATATCTGGGTAGCATAGGCTATCCTAATCTATATCTGGGTAGCATATGCT
ATCCTAATCTATATCTGGGTAGTATATGCTATCCTAATTTATATCTGGGTAGCATAGGCTATCCTAATCT
ATATCTGGGTAGCATATGCTATCCTAATCTATATCTGGGTAGTATATGCTATCCTAATCTGTATCCGGGT
AGCATATGCTATCCTAATAGAGATTAGGGTAGTATATGCTATCCTAATTTATATCTGGGTAGCATATACT
ACCCAAATATCTGGATAGCATATGCTATCCTAATCTATATCTGGGTAGCATATGCTATCCTAATCTATAT
CTGGGTAGCATAGGCTATCCTAATCTATATCTGGGTAGCATATGCTATCCTAATCTATATCTGGGTAGTA
TATGCTATCCTAATTTATATCTGGGTAGCATAGGCTATCCTAATCTATATCTGGGTAGCATATGCTATCC
TAATCTATATCTGGGTAGTATATGCTATCCTAATCTGTATCCGGGTAGCATATGCTATCCTCATGCATAT
ACAGTCAGCATATGATACCCAGTAGTAGAGTGGGAGTGCTATCCTTTGCATATGCCGCCACCTCCCAAGG
GGGCGTGAATTTTCGCTGCTTGTCCTTTTCCTGCATGCTGGTTGCTCCCATTCTTAGGTGAATTTAAGGA
GGCCAGGCTAAAGCCGTCGCATGTCTGATTGCTCACCAGGTAAATGTCGCTAATGTTTTCCAACGCGAGA
AGGTGTTGAGCGCGGAGCTGAGTGACGTGACAACATGGGTATGCCCAATTGCCCCATGTTGGGAGGACGA
AAATGGTGACAAGACAGATGGCCAGAAATACACCAACAGCACGCATGATGTCTACTGGGGATTTATTCTT
TAGTGCGGGGGAATACACGGCTTTTAATACGATTGAGGGCGTCTCCTAACAAGTTACATCACTCCTGCCC
TTCCTCACCCTCATCTCCATCACCTCCTTCATCTCCGTCATCTCCGTCATCACCCTCCGCGGCAGCCCCT
TCCACCATAGGTGGAAACCAGGGAGGCAAATCTACTCCATCGTCAAAGCTGCACACAGTCACCCTGATAT
TGCAGGTAGGAGCGGGCTTTGTCATAACAAGGTCCTTAATCGCATCCTTCAAAACCTCAGCAAATATATG
AGTTTGTAAAAAGACCATGAAATAACAGACAATGGACTCCCTTAGCGGGCCAGGTTGTGGGCCGGGTCCA
GGGGCCATTCCAAAGGGGAGACGACTCAATGGTGTAAGACGACATTGTGGAATAGCAAGGGCAGTTCCTC
GCCTTAGGTTGTAAAGGGAGGTCTTACTACCTCCATATACGAACACACCGGCGACCCAAGTTCCTTCGTC
GGTAGTCCTTTCTACGTGACTCCTAGCCAGGAGAGCTCTTAAACCTTCTGCAATGTTCTCAAATTTCGGG
TTGGAACCTCCTTGACCACGATGCTTTCCAAACCACCCTCCTTTTTTGCGCCTGCCTCCATCACCCTGAC
CCCGGGGTCCAGTGCTTGGGCCTTCTCCTGGGTCATCTGCGGGGCCCTGCTCTATCGCTCCCGGGGGCAC
GTCAGGCTCACCATCTGGGCCACCTTCTTGGTGGTATTCAAAATAATCGGCTTCCCCTACAGGGTGGAAA
AATGGCCTTCTACCTGGAGGGGGCCTGCGCGGTGGAGACCCGGATGATGATGACTGACTACTGGGACTCC
TGGGCCTCTTTTCTCCACGTCCACGACCTCTCCCCCTGGCTCTTTCACGACTTCCCCCCCTGGCTCTTTC
ACGTCCTCTACCCCGGCGGCCTCCACTACCTCCTCGACCCCGGCCTCCACTACCTCCTCGACCCCGGCCT
CCACTGCCTCCTCGACCCCGGCCTCCACCTCCTGCTCCTGCCCCTCCTGCTCCTGCCCCTCCTCCTGCTC
CTGCCCCTCCTGCCCCTCCTGCTCCTGCCCCTCCTGCCCCTCCTGCTCCTGCCCCTCCTGCCCCTCCTGC
TCCTGCCCCTCCTGCCCCTCCTCCTGCTCCTGCCCCTCCTGCCCCTCCTCCTGCTCCTGCCCCTCCTGCC
CCTCCTGCTCCTGCCCCTCCTGCCCCTCCTGCTCCTGCCCCTCCTGCCCCTCCTGCTCCTGCCCCTCCTG
CTCCTGCCCCTCCTGCTCCTGCCCCTCCTGCTCCTGCCCCTCCTGCCCCTCCTGCCCCTCCTCCTGCTCC
TGCCCCTCCTGCTCCTGCCCCTCCTGCCCCTCCTGCCCCTCCTGCTCCTGCCCCTCCTCCTGCTCCTGCC
CCTCCTGCCCCTCCTGCCCCTCCTCCTGCTCCTGCCCCTCCTGCCCCTCCTCCTGCTCCTGCCCCTCCTC
CTGCTCCTGCCCCTCCTGCCCCTCCTGCCCCTCCTCCTGCTCCTGCCCCTCCTGCCCCTCCTCCTGCTCC
TGCCCCTCCTCCTGCTCCTGCCCCTCCTGCCCCTCCTGCCCCTCCTCCTGCTCCTGCCCCTCCTCCTGCT
CCTGCCCCTCCTGCCCCTCCTGCCCCTCCTGCCCCTCCTCCTGCTCCTGCCCCTCCTCCTGCTCCTGCCC
CTCCTGCTCCTGCCCCTCCCGCTCCTGCTCCTGCTCCTGTTCCACCGTGGGTCCCTTTGCAGCCAATGCA
ACTTGGACGTTTTTGGGGTCTCCGGACACCATCTCTATGTCTTGGCCCTGATCCTGAGCCGCCCGGGGCT
CCTGGTCTTCCGCCTCCTCGTCCTCGTCCTCTTCCCCGTCCTCGTCCATGGTTATCACCCCCTCTTCTTT
GAGGTCCACTGCCGCCGGAGCCTTCTGGTCCAGATGTGTCTCCCTTCTCTCCTAGGCCATTTCCAGGTCC
TGTACCTGGCCCCTCGTCAGACATGATTCACACTAAAAGAGATCAATAGACATCTTTATTAGACGACGCT
CAGTGAATACAGGGAGTGCAGACTCCTGCCCCCTCCAACAGCCCCCCCACCCTCATCCCCTTCATGGTCG
CTGTCAGACAGATCCAGGTCTGAAAATTCCCCATCCTCCGAACCATCCTCGTCCTCATCACCAATTACTC
GCAGCCCGGAAAACTCCCGCTGAACATCCTCAAGATTTGCGTCCTGAGCCTCAAGCCAGGCCTCAAATTC
CTCGTCCCCCTTTTTGCTGGACGGTAGGGATGGGGATTCTCGGGACCCCTCCTCTTCCTCTTCAAGGTCA
CCAGACAGAGATGCTACTGGGGCAACGGAAGAAAAGCTGGGTGCGGCCTGTGAGGATCAGCTTATCGATG
ATAAGCTGTCAAACATGAGAATTCTTGAAGACGAAAGGGCCTCGTGATACGCCTATTTTTATAGGTTAAT
GTCATGATAATAATGGTTTCTTAGACGTCAGGTGGCACTTTTCGGGGAAATGTGCGCGGAACCCCTATTT
GTTTATTTTTCTAAATACATTCAAATATGTATCCGCTCATGAGACAATAACCCTGATAAATGCTTCAATA
ATATTGAAAAAGGAAGAGTATGAGTATTCAACATTTCCGTGTCGCCCTTATTCCCTTTTTTGCGGCATTT
TGCCTTCCTGTTTTTGCTCACCCAGAAACGCTGGTGAAAGTAAAAGATGCTGAAGATCAGTTGGGTGCAC
GAGTGGGTTACATCGAACTGGATCTCAACAGCGGTAAGATCCTTGAGAGTTTTCGCCCCGAAGAACGTTT
TCCAATGATGAGCACTTTTAAAGTTCTGCTATGTGGCGCGGTATTATCCCGTGTTGACGCCGGGCAAGAG
CAACTCGGTCGCCGCATACACTATTCTCAGAATGACTTGGTTGAGTACTCACCAGTCACAGAAAAGCATC
TTACGGATGGCATGACAGTAAGAGAATTATGCAGTGCTGCCATAACCATGAGTGATAACACTGCGGCCAA
CTTACTTCTGACAACGATCGGAGGACCGAAGGAGCTAACCGCTTTTTTGCACAACATGGGGGATCATGTA
ACTCGCCTTGATCGTTGGGAACCGGAGCTGAATGAAGCCATACCAAACGACGAGCGTGACACCACGATGC
CTGCAGCAATGGCAACAACGTTGCGCAAACTATTAACTGGCGAACTACTTACTCTAGCTTCCCGGCAACA
ATTAATAGACTGGATGGAGGCGGATAAAGTTGCAGGACCACTTCTGCGCTCGGCCCTTCCGGCTGGCTGG
TTTATTGCTGATAAATCTGGAGCCGGTGAGCGTGGGTCTCGCGGTATCATTGCAGCACTGGGGCCAGATG
GTAAGCCCTCCCGTATCGTAGTTATCTACACGACGGGGAGTCAGGCAACTATGGATGAACGAAATAGACA
GATCGCTGAGATAGGTGCCTCACTGATTAAGCATTGGTAACTGTCAGACCAAGTTTACTCATATATACTT
TAGATTGATTTAAAACTTCATTTTTAATTTAAAAGGATCTAGGTGAAGATCCTTTTTGATAATCTCATGA
CCAAAATCCCTTAACGTGAGTTTTCGTTCCACTGAGCGTCAGACCCCGTAGAAAAGATCAAAGGATCTTC
TTGAGATCCTTTTTTTCTGCGCGTAATCTGCTGCTTGCAAACAAAAAAACCACCGCTACCAGCGGTGGTT
TGTTTGCCGGATCAAGAGCTACCAACTCTTTTTCCGAAGGTAACTGGCTTCAGCAGAGCGCAGATACCAA
ATACTGTCCTTCTAGTGTAGCCGTAGTTAGGCCACCACTTCAAGAACTCTGTAGCACCGCCTACATACCT
CGCTCTGCTAATCCTGTTACCAGTGGCTGCTGCCAGTGGCGATAAGTCGTGTCTTACCGGGTTGGACTCA
AGACGATAGTTACCGGATAAGGCGCAGCGGTCGGGCTGAACGGGGGGTTCGTGCACACAGCCCAGCTTGG
AGCGAACGACCTACACCGAACTGAGATACCTACAGCGTGAGCTATGAGAAAGCGCCACGCTTCCCGAAGG
GAGAAAGGCGGACAGGTATCCGGTAAGCGGCAGGGTCGGAACAGGAGAGCGCACGAGGGAGCTTCCAGGG
GGAAACGCCTGGTATCTTTATAGTCCTGTCGGGTTTCGCCACCTCTGACTTGAGCGTCGATTTTTGTGAT
GCTCGTCAGGGGGGCGGAGCCTATGGAAAAACGCCAGCAACGCGGCCTTTTTACGGTTCCTGGCCTTTTG
CTGCGCCGCGTGCGGCTGCTGGAGATGGCGGACGCGATGGATATGTTCTGCCAAGGGTTGGTTTGCGCAT
TCACAGTTCTCCGCAAGAATTGATTGGCTCCAATTCTTGGAGTGGTGAATCCGTTAGCGAGGTGCCGCCG
GCTTCCATTCAGGTCGAGGTGGCCCGGCTCCATGCACCGCGACGCAACGCGGGGAGGCAGACAAGGTATA
GGGCGGCGCCTACAATCCATGCCAACCCGTTCCATGTGCTCGCCGAGGCGGCATAAATCGCCGTGACGAT
CAGCGGTCCAGTGATCGAAGTTAGGCTGGTAAGAGCCGCGAGCGATCCTTGAAGCTGTCCCTGATGGTCG
TCATCTACCTGCCTGGACAGCATGGCCTGCAACGCGGGCATCCCGATGCCGCCGGAAGCGAGAAGAATCA
TAATGGGGAAGGCCATCCAGCCTCGCGTCGCGAACGCCAGCAAGACGTAGCCCAGCGCGTCGGCCGCCAT
GCCCTGCTTCATCCCCGTGGCCCGTTGCTCGCGTTTGCTGGCGGTGTCCCCGGAAGAAATATATTTGCAT
GTCTTTAGTTCTATGATGACACAAACCCCGCCCAGCGTCTTGTCATTGGCGAATTCGAACACGCAGATGC
AGTCGGGGCGGCGCGGTCCCAGGTCCACTTCGCATATTAAGGTGACGCGTGTGGCCTCGAACACCGAGCG
ACCCTGCAGCGACCCGCTTAACAGCGTCAACAGCGTGCCGCAGATCCCGGGCAATGAGATATGAAAAAGC
CTGAACTCACCGCGACGTCTGTCGAGAAGTTTCTGATCGAAAAGTTCGACAGCGTCTCCGACCTGATGCA
GCTCTCGGAGGGCGAAGAATCTCGTGCTTTCAGCTTCGATGTAGGAGGGCGTGGATATGTCCTGCGGGTA
AATAGCTGCGCCGATGGTTTCTACAAAGATCGTTATGTTTATCGGCACTTTGCATCGGCCGCGCTCCCGA
TTCCGGAAGTGCTTGACATTGGGGAATTCAGCGAGAGCCTGACCTATTGCATCTCCCGCCGTGCACAGGG
TGTCACGTTGCAAGACCTGCCTGAAACCGAACTGCCCGCTGTTCTGCAGCCGGTCGCGGAGGCCATGGAT
GCGATCGCTGCGGCCGATCTTAGCCAGACGAGCGGGTTCGGCCCATTCGGACCGCAAGGAATCGGTCAAT
ACACTACATGGCGTGATTTCATATGCGCGATTGCTGATCCCCATGTGTATCACTGGCAAACTGTGATGGA
CGACACCGTCAGTGCGTCCGTCGCGCAGGCTCTCGATGAGCTGATGCTTTGGGCCGAGGACTGCCCCGAA
GTCCGGCACCTCGTGCACGCGGATTTCGGCTCCAACAATGTCCTGACGGACAATGGCCGCATAACAGCGG
TCATTGACTGGAGCGAGGCGATGTTCGGGGATTCCCAATACGAGGTCGCCAACATCTTCTTCTGGAGGCC
GTGGTTGGCTTGTATGGAGCAGCAGACGCGCTACTTCGAGCGGAGGCATCCGGAGCTTGCAGGATCGCCG
CGGCTCCGGGCGTATATGCTCCGCATTGGTCTTGACCAACTCTATCAGAGCTTGGTTGACGGCAATTTCG
ATGATGCAGCTTGGGCGCAGGGTCGATGCGACGCAATCGTCCGATCCGGAGCCGGGACTGTCGGGCGTAC
ACAAATCGCCCGCAGAAGCGCGGCCGTCTGGACCGATGGCTGTGTAGAAGTACTCGCCGATAGTGGAAAC
CGACGCCCCAGCACTCGTCCGAGGGCAAAGGAATAGGGGAGATGGGGGAGGCTAACTGAAACACGGAAGG
AGACAATACCGGAAGGAACCCGCGCTATGACGGCAATAAAAAGACAGAATAAAACGCACGGGTGTTGGGT
CGTTTGTTCATAAACGCGGGGTTCGGTCCCAGGGCTGGCACTCTGTCGATACCCCACCGAGACCCCATTG
GGGCCAATACGCCCGCGTTTCTTCCTTTTCCCCACCCCACCCCCCAAGTTCGGGTGAAGGCCCAGGGCTC
GCAGCCAACGTCGGGGCGGCAGGCCCTGCCATAGCCACTGGCCCCGTGGGTTAGGGACGGGGTCCCCCAT
GGGGAATGGTTTATGGTTCGTGGGGGTTATTATTTTGGGCGTTGCGTGGGGTCTGGTCCACGACTGGACT
GAGCAGACAGACCCATGGTTTTTGGATGGCCTGGGCATGGACCGCATGTACTGGCGCGACACGAACACCG
GGCGTCTGTGGCTGCCAAACACCCCCGACCCCCAAAAACCACCGCGCGGATTTCTGGCGTGCCAAGCTAG
TCGACCAATTCTCATGTTTGACAGCTTATCATCGCAGATCCGGGCAACGTTGTTGCATTGCTGCAGGCGC
AGAACTGGTAGGTATGGAAGATCTATACATTGAATCAATATTGGCAATTAGCCATATTAGTCATTGGTTA
TATAGCATAAATCAATATTGGCTATTGGCCATTGCATACGTTGTATCTATATCATAATATGTACATTTAT
ATTGGCTCATGTCCAATATGACCGCCATGTTGACATTGATTATTGACTAGTTATTAATAGTAATCAATTA
CGGGGTCATTAGTTCATAGCCCATATATGGAGTTCCGCGTTACATAACTTACGGTAAATGGCCCGCCTGG
CTGACCGCCCAACGACCCCCGCCCATTGACGTCAATAATGACGTATGTTCCCATAGTAACGCCAATAGGG
ACTTTCCATTGACGTCAATGGGTGGAGTATTTACGGTAAACTGCCCACTTGGCAGTACATCAAGTGTATC
ATATGCCAAGTCCGCCCCCTATTGACGTCAATGACGGTAAATGGCCCGCCTGGCATTATGCCCAGTACAT
GACCTTACGGGACTTTCCTACTTGGCAGTACATCTACGTATTAGTCATCGCTATTACCATGGTGATGCGG
TTTTGGCAGTACACCAATGGGCGTGGATAGCGGTTTGACTCACGGGGATTTCCAAGTCTCCACCCCATTG
ACGTCAATGGGAGTTTGTTTTGGCACCAAAATCAACGGGACTTTCCAAAATGTCGTAATAACCCCGCCCC
GTTGACGCAAATGGGCGGTAGGCGTGTACGGTGGGAGGTCTATATAAGCAGAGCTCGTTTAGTGAACCGT
CAGATCTCTAGAAGCTGGGTACCAGCTGCTAGCGCCACCATGGCCGTCATGGCGCCCCGAACCCTCGTCC
TGCTACTCTCGGGGGCCCTGGCCCTGACCCAGACCTGGGCGGGCTCCGAACAAAAGCTTATTTCTGAAGA
GGACTTGGGAGGATCCGCGCCCCTGTGCCTGTCTCAGCAGCTGAGGATGAAGGGCGACTACGTGTTGGGA
GGGCTGTTTCCGTTGGGCGAGGCAGAGGAGGCGGGTTTGAGATCACGGACTCGACCGAGCTCCCCCGTTT
GTACCAGATTCTCCTCAAACGGCCTCCTGTGGGCTCTGGCTATGAAGATGGCCGTGGAGGAAATCAACAA
CAAGAGCGATCTGCTGCCGGGACTGCGGCTGGGTTACGACCTGTTTGACACTTGTTCAGAACCTGTCGTG
GCAATGAAGCCCAGCCTGATGTTCCTGGCGAAGGCCGGTAGTAGGGACATAGCCGCCTACTGCAATTATA
CGCAGTACCAGCCCAGGGTGCTCGCTGTGATAGGCCCCCACAGCAGTGAGCTTGCGATGGTCACCGGTAA
GTTCTTCTCATTCTTCCTGATGCCCCAAGTGAGTTACGGCGCCAGCATGGAATTGCTTAGCGCGAGGGAG
ACCTTTCCCAGTTTCTTTAGGACCGTTCCAAGCGATAGGGTACAACTGACCGCAGCGGCCGAGCTGTTGC
AAGAATTTGGCTGGAACTGGGTCGCCGCATTGGGCAGCGACGATGAATACGGGAGGCAAGGTCTGAGCAT
CTTCTCCGCGCTGGCCGCAGCAAGGGGTATCTGTATCGCCCACGAGGGACTGGTCCCACTGCCTAGGGCC
GATGACAGCAGGCTCGGTAAAGTTCAGGACGTGCTCCACCAGGTAAACCAGAGTAGCGTGCAAGTGGTGT
TGCTGTTTGCCAGCGTCCATGCCGCGCACGCTCTGTTCAACTACAGCATCTCCAGCCGACTGTCCCCGAA
GGTATGGGTAGCGAGCGAGGCGTGGCTGACCAGCGACCTCGTTATGGGGCTCCCCGGTATGGCCCAGATG
GGGACCGTGCTTGGGTTTTTGCAGAGGGGTGCACAATTGCACGAGTTCCCCCAATACGTGAAAACGCACC
TGGCCCTGGCTACCGACCCCGCCTTCTGTAGTGCCCTTGGTGAGAGGGAGCAAGGACTGGAGGAGGATGT
CGTAGGACAGAGGTGCCCCCAGTGCGACTGCATCACCTTGCAGAACGTGAGTGCTGGACTGAATCACCAC
CAGACGTTCTCTGTGTATGCCGCCGTATACAGCGTCGCACAAGCTCTTCACAATACACTTCAGTGCAACG
CGAGCGGCTGTCCCGCGCAGGACCCGGTGAAACCCTGGCAGCTCCTTGAGAACATGTATAACCTCACCTT
CCATGTTGGCGGATTGCCCCTTCGCTTCGATAGCAGCGGAAACGTGGACATGGAGTACGATTTGAAACTC
TGGGTGTGGCAAGGCAGCGTGCCGAGGCTGCACGACGTGGGGAGATTCAACGGATCTCTCAGGACTGAGA
GGCTTAAGATCAGGTGGCACACCAGTGACAACCAGAAGCCTGTGAGCAGGTGCTCTAGGCAATGCCAAGA
GGGACAGGTCCGCAGGGTGAAGGGTTTTCATTCCTGCTGCTACGATTGTGTCGATTGCGAAGCCGGAAGC
TATAGGCAGAATCCCGATGATATCGCCTGTACATTTTGTGGGCAAGACGAGTGGAGCCCGGAGAGGAGCA
CAAGATGTTTCAGACGAAGGAGTAGGTTTCTGGCCTGA
Features (pLannotate 1.2.2; 21 found; start..end, strand, type, name):
     20..154     -  polyA_signal   SV40 poly(A) signal: SV40 polyadenylation signal
    177..259     -  CDS            large T antigen (fragment): large T antigen from SV40 (simian virus 40)
    262..302     +  CDS            rop (fragment): Rop protein, which maintains plasmids at low copy number; rop
    904..2693    -  rep_origin     oriP: Epstein-Barr virus oriP replication origin (Yates et al., 2000)
   2698..2916    -  CDS            gL (fragment): GL_EBVB9 - Experimental evidence at protein level: Swiss-Prot protein existence level 1. The heterodimer glycoprotein H-glycoprotein L is required for the fusion of viral and plasma membranes leading to virus entry into the host cell. Acts as a functional inhibitor of gH and maintains gH in an inhibited form. Upon binding to host integrins, gL dissociates from gH leading to activation of the viral fusion glycoproteins gB and gH. Fusion of EBV with B-lymphocytes requires the additional receptor- binding protein gp42, which forms a complex with gH/gL. The heterodimer gH/gL targets also host EPHA
   2999..4924    -  CDS            EBNA1: Epstein-Barr nuclear antigen 1, also known as EBNA-1 crucial for latent viral infection, and for episomal amplification of vectors containing the oriP origin (Okita et al., 2013)
   4962..5306    -  CDS            BRRF2_EBVB9 (fragment): Protein inferred from homology: Swiss-Prot protein existence level 3. From Epstein-Barr virus (strain B95-8) (HHV-4) (Human herpesvirus 4).
   5309..5332    -  promoter       tet promoter (fragment): E. coli promoter for tetracycline efflux protein gene
   5445..5549    +  promoter       AmpR promoter: bla
   5550..6410    +  CDS            AmpR: β-lactamase; bla; confers resistance to ampicillin, carbenicillin, and related antibiotics
   6581..7169    +  rep_origin     ori: high-copy-number ColE1/pMB1/pBR322/pUC origin of replication
   7359..7703    -  CDS            TcR (fragment): tetracycline efflux protein; tet; confers resistance to tetracycline
   7786..7931    +  promoter       HSV TK promoter: herpes simplex virus thymidine kinase promoter
   7971..8996    +  CDS            HygR: aminoglycoside phosphotransferase from E. coli; aph(4)-Ia; confers resistance to hygromycin
   9061..9109    +  polyA_signal   HSV TK poly(A) signal: herpes simplex virus thymidine kinase polyadenylation signal (Cole and Stacy, 1985)
   9309..9533    +  CDS            gH (fragment): GH_HHV11 - Experimental evidence at protein level: Swiss-Prot protein existence level 1. The heterodimer glycoprotein H-glycoprotein L is required for the fusion of viral and plasma membranes leading to virus entry into the host cell. Following initial binding to host receptor, membrane fusion is mediated by the fusion machinery composed of gB and the heterodimer gH/gL. May also be involved in the fusion between the virion envelope and the outer nuclear membrane during virion morphogenesis. From Human herpesvirus 1 (strain 17) (HHV-1) (Human herpes simplex virus 1).
   9762..10141   +  enhancer       CMV enhancer: human cytomegalovirus immediate early enhancer
  10143..10342   +  promoter       CMV promoter: human cytomegalovirus (CMV) immediate early promoter
  10400..10477   +  CDS            HLA-A (fragment): HLAA_HUMAN - Also known as HLAA. Experimental evidence at protein level: Swiss-Prot protein existence level 1. Allele A*74:01: Presents immunodominant HIV-1 epitopes derived from gag-pol (GQMVHQAISPR, QIYPGIKVR) and rev (RQIHSISER), carrying an aliphatic residue at position 2 and Arg anchor residue at the C-terminus. May contribute to viral load control in chronic HIV-1 infection. From Homo sapiens (Human).
  10481..10507   +  CDS            Myc (fragment): Myc (human c-Myc proto-oncogene) epitope tag
  10508..12145   +  CDS            TAS1R3 (fragment): TS1R3_HUMAN - Also known as T1R3, TR3. Experimental evidence at protein level: Swiss-Prot protein existence level 1. Putative taste receptor. TAS1R1/TAS1R3 responds to the umami taste stimulus (the taste of monosodium glutamate). TAS1R2/TAS1R3 recognizes diverse natural and synthetic sweeteners. TAS1R3 is essential for the recognition and response to the disaccharide trehalose (By similarity). Sequence differences within and between species can significantly influence the selectivity and specificity of taste responses. From Homo sapiens (Human).
