[The description below was written by a language model from this plasmid's Addgene catalogue record and pLannotate feature annotations shown in this document.]
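Description:
pCEP4-HLA-c-myc-optiT1R3 ECD is a mammalian expression plasmid of about 12.1 kb built on the Invitrogen pCEP4 episomal backbone. In bacteria it is propagated through a high-copy ColE1/pUC-type origin with ampicillin selection (AmpR under its own bla promoter). In mammalian cells it carries the Epstein-Barr virus oriP origin together with an EBNA1 coding sequence. Together these allow the plasmid to replicate and persist extrachromosomally in primate cells. A hygromycin resistance gene flanked by the HSV thymidine kinase promoter and polyadenylation signal provides mammalian selection. The short annotated fragments of rop, the tetracycline resistance gene and its promoter, SV40 large T antigen, and herpesvirus glycoprotein or BRRF2 sequences are most likely remnants of backbone assembly rather than functional elements.

The expression cassette uses the human CMV immediate-early enhancer and promoter and ends at an SV40 polyadenylation signal located just past the numbering origin of the circular map. The insert, cloned between NheI and XhoI, encodes a fusion that begins with the signal peptide of HLA class I A-2 alpha chain, followed by a c-myc epitope tag and then residues 21–563 of human T1R3 (TAS1R3), recoded with human-optimized codons. This segment is the extracellular domain of the receptor, with the native leader replaced by the HLA leader to direct the protein into the secretory pathway; the N-terminal myc tag allows antibody detection. T1R3 is the shared class C GPCR subunit of the sweet (T1R2/T1R3) and umami (T1R1/T1R3) taste receptors. The associated publication concerns the dimeric architecture of the sweet taste receptor as inferred from co-trafficking of its subunits, so this isolated ectodomain construct was presumably used in those subunit interaction and trafficking studies.
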