Addgene plasmid #113960: pCEP4-HLA-c-myc-optiT1R3 ECD
Purpose: mammalian expression plasmid for c-myc-tagged human codon-optimized human T1R3 extracellular domain with signal peptide of HLA class I histocompatibility antigen A-2 alpha chain
Depositing lab: Erik Procko. Depositing organization: University of Illinois at Urbana-Champaign. Publication: Structural architecture of a dimeric class C GPCR based on co-trafficking of sweet taste receptor subunits. Park J, Selvam B, Sanematsu K, Shigemura N, Shukla D, Procko E. J Biol Chem. 2019 Feb 5. pii: RA118.006173. doi: 10.1074/jbc.RA118.006173. PubMed 30723160.
Backbone
  Vector backbone: pCEP4
  Backbone manufacturer: invitrogen
  Backbone size w/o insert (bp): 10393
  Vector type: Mammalian Expression
  Selectable markers: Hygromycin
Growth in bacteria
  Bacterial resistance: Ampicillin, 100 μg/mL
  Growth temperature: 37°C
  Growth strain: DH5alpha
  Copy number: High Copy
Gene/Insert
  Gene/Insert name: T1R3 (alt name: hT1R3)
  Species: H. sapiens (human)
  Insert size (bp): 1755
  Mutation: residues 21-563
  GenBank ID: NM_152228.2
  Entrez Gene: TAS1R3 (a.k.a. T1R3)
  Promoter: cmv
  Tag / fusion protein: Signal/leader sequence from HLA class I histocompatibility antigen A-2 alpha chain (HLA) (N terminal on insert); c-myc (N terminal on insert)
  Cloning method: Restriction Enzyme; 5′ cloning site NheI (not destroyed); 3′ cloning site XhoI (not destroyed)
  Sequencing primers: 5′ CMV_fwd; 3′ EBV_rev
Terms and licenses: Academic/Nonprofit Terms; Industry Terms: Not Available to Industry
How to cite: pCEP4-HLA-c-myc-optiT1R3 ECD was a gift from Erik Procko (Addgene plasmid # 113960 ; http://n2t.net/addgene:113960 ; RRID:Addgene_113960)
