>Addgene plasmid #113960 | pCEP4-HLA-c-myc-optiT1R3 ECD | addgene partial sequence | sequence record 224100 | Addgene Partial NGS Result
GCCCTGCTTCATCCCCGTGGCCCGTTGCTCGCGTTTGCTGGCGGTGTCCCCGGAAGAAATATATTTGCAT
GTCTTTAGTTCTATGATGACACAAACCCCGCCCAGCGTCTTGTCATTGGCGAATTCGAACACGCAGATGC
AGTCGGGGCGGCGCGGTCCGAGGTCCACTTCGCATATTAAGGTGACGCGTGTGGCCTCGAACACCGAGCG
ACCCTGCAGCGACCCGCTTAACAGCGTCAACAGCGTGCCGCAGATCCCGGGGGGCAATGAGATATGAAAA
AGCCTGAACTCACCGCGACGTCTGTCGAGAAGTTTCTGATCGAAAAGTTCGACAGCGTCTCCGACCTGAT
GCAGCTCTCGGAGGGCGAAGAATCTCGTGCTTTCAGCTTCGATGTAGGAGGGCGTGGATATGTCCTGCGG
GTAAATAGCTGCGCCGATGGTTTCTACAAAGATCGTTATGTTTATCGGCACTTTGCATCGGCCGCGCTCC
CGATTCCGGAAGTGCTTGACATTGGGGAATTCAGCGAGAGCCTGACCTATTGCATCTCCCGCCGTGCACA
GGGTGTCACGTTGCAAGACCTGCCTGAAACCGAACTGCCCGCTGTTCTGCAGCCGGTCGCGGAGGCCATG
GATGCGATCGCTGCGGCCGATCTTAGCCAGACGAGCGGGTTCGGCCCATTCGGACCGCAAGGAATCGGTC
AATACACTACATGGCGTGATTTCATATGCGCGATTGCTGATCCCCATGTGTATCACTGGCAAACTGTGAT
GGACGACACCGTCAGTGCGTCCGTCGCGCAGGCTCTCGATGAGCTGATGCTTTGGGCCGAGGACTGCCCC
GAAGTCCGGCACCTCGTGCACGCGGATTTCGGCTCCAACAATGTCCTGACGGACAATGGCCGCATAACAG
CGGTCATTGACTGGAGCGAGGCGATGTTCGGGGATTCCCAATACGAGGTCGCCAACATCTTCTTCTGGAG
GCCGTGGTTGGCTTGTATGGAGCAGCAGACGCGCTACTTCGAGCGGAGGCATCCGGAGCTTGCAGGATCG
CCGCGGCTCCGGGCGTATATGCTCCGCATTGGTCTTGACCAACTCTATCAGAGCTTGGTTGACGGCAATT
TCGATGATGCAGCTTGGGCGCAGGGTCGATGCGACGCAATCGTCCGATCCGGAGCCGGGACTGTCGGGCG
TACACAAATCGCCCGCAGAAGCGCGGCCGTCTGGACCGATGGCTGTGTAGAAGTACTCGCCGATAGTGGA
AACCGACGCCCCAGCACTCGTCCGGATCGGGAGATGGGGGAGGCTAACTGAAACACGGAAGGAGACAATA
CCGGAAGGAACCCGCGCTATGACGGCAATAAAAAGACAGAATAAAACGCACGGGTGTTGGGTCGTTTGTT
CATAAACGCGGGGTTCGGTCCCAGGGCTGGCACTCTGTCGATACCCCACCGAGACCCCATTGGGGCCAAT
ACGCCCGCGTTTCTTCCTTTTCCCCACCCCACCCCCCAAGTTCGGGTGAAGGCCCAGGGCTCGCAGCCAA
CGTCGGGGCGGCAGGCCCTGCCATAGCCACTGGCCCCGTGGGTTAGGGACGGGGTCCCCCATGGGGAATG
GTTTATGGTTCGTGGGGGTTATTATTTTGGGCGTTGCGTGGGGTCAGGTCCACGACTGGACTGAGCAGAC
AGACCCATGGTTTTTGGATGGCCTGGGCATGGACCGCATGTACTGGCGCGACACGAACACCGGGCGTCTG
TGGCTGCCAAACACCCCCGACCCCCAAAAACCACCGCGCGGATTTCTGGCGTGCCAAGCTAGTCGACCAA
TTCTCATGTTTGACAGCTTATCATCGCAGATCCGGGCAACGTTGTTGCCATTGCTGCAGGCGCAGAACTG
GTAGGTATGGAAGATCTATACATTGAATCAATATTGGCAATTAGCCATATTAGTCATTGGTTATATAGCA
TAAATCAATATTGGCTATTGGCCATTGCATACGTTGTATCTATATCATAATATGTACATTTATATTGGCT
CATGTCCAATATGACCGCCATGTTGACATTGATTATTGACTAGTTATTAATAGTAATCAATTACGGGGTC
ATTAGTTCATAGCCCATATATGGAGTTCCGCGTTACATAACTTACGGTAAATGGCCCGCCTGGCTGACCG
CCCAACGACCCCCGCCCATTGACGTCAATAATGACGTATGTTCCCATAGTAACGCCAATAGGGACTTTCC
ATTGACGTCAATGGGTGGAGTATTTACGGTAAACTGCCCACTTGGCAGTACATCAAGTGTATCATATGCC
AAGTCCGCCCCCTATTGACGTCAATGACGGTAAATGGCCCGCCTGGCATTATGCCCAGTACATGACCTTA
CGGGACTTTCCTACTTGGCAGTACATCTACGTATTAGTCATCGCTATTACCATGGTGATGCGGTTTTGGC
AGTACACCAATGGGCGTGGATAGCGGTTTGACTCACGGGGATTTCCAAGTCTCCACCCCATTGACGTCAA
TGGGAGTTTGTTTTGGCACCAAAATCAACGGGACTTTCCAAAATGTCGTAATAACCCCGCCCCGTTGACG
CAAATGGGCGGTAGGCGTGTACGGTGGGAGGTCTATATAAGCAGAGCTCGTTTAGTGAACCGTCAGATCT
CTAGAAGCTGGGTACCAGCTGCTAGCGCCACCATGGCCGTCATGGCGCCCCGAACCCTCGTCCTGCTACT
CTCGGGGGCCCTGGCCCTGACCCAGACCTGGGCGGGCTCCGAACAAAAGCTTATTTCTGAAGAGGACTTG
GGAGGATCCGCGCCCCTGTGCCTGTCTCAGCAGCTGAGGATGAAGGGCGACTACGTGTTGGGAGGGCTGT
TTCCGTTGGGCGAGGCAGAGGAGGCGGGTTTGAGATCACGGACTCGACCGAGCTCCCCCGTTTGTACCAG
ATTCTCCTCAAACGGCCTCCTGTGGGCTCTGGCTATGAAGATGGCCGTGGAGGAAATCAACAACAAGAGC
GATCTGCTGCCGGGACTGCGGCTGGGTTACGACCTGTTTGACACTTGTTCAGAACCTGTCGTGGCAATGA
AGCCCAGCCTGATGTTCCTGGCGAAGGCCGGTAGTAGGGACATAGCCGCCTACTGCAATTATACGCAGTA
CCAGCCCAGGGTGCTCGCTGTGATAGGCCCCCACAGCAGTGAGCTTGCGATGGTCACCGGTAAGTTCTTC
TCATTCTTCCTGATGCCCCAAGTGAGTTACGGCGCCAGCATGGAATTGCTTAGCGCGAGGGAGACCTTTC
CCAGTTTCTTTAGGACCGTTCCAAGCGATAGGGTACAACTGACCGCAGCGGCCGAGCTGTTGCAAGAATT
TGGCTGGAACTGGGTCGCCGCATTGGGCAGCGACGATGAATACGGGAGGCAAGGTCTGAGCATCTTCTCC
GCGCTGGCCGCAGCAAGGGGTATCTGTATCGCCCACGAGGGACTGGTCCCACTGCCTAGGGCCGATGACA
GCAGGCTCGGTAAAGTTCAGGACGTGCTCCACCAGGTAAACCAGAGTAGCGTGCAAGTGGTGTTGCTGTT
TGCCAGCGTCCATGCCGCGCACGCTCTGTTCAACTACAGCATCTCCAGCCGACTGTCCCCGAAGGTATGG
GTAGCGAGCGAGGCGTGGCTGACCAGCGACCTCGTTATGGGGCTCCCCGGTATGGCCCAGATGGGGACCG
TGCTTGGGTTTTTGCAGAGGGGTGCACAATTGCACGAGTTCCCCCAATACGTGAAAACGCACCTGGCCCT
GGCTACCGACCCCGCCTTCTGTAGTGCCCTTGGTGAGAGGGAGCAAGGACTGGAGGAGGATGTCGTAGGA
CAGAGGTGCCCCCAGTGCGACTGCATCACCTTGCAGAACGTGAGTGCTGGACTGAATCACCACCAGACGT
TCTCTGTGTATGCCGCCGTATACAGCGTCGCACAAGCTCTTCACAATACACTTCAGTGCAACGCGAGCGG
CTGTCCCGCGCAGGACCCGGTGAAACCCTGGCAGCTCCTTGAGAACATGTATAACCTCACCTTCCATGTT
GGCGGATTGCCCCTTCGCTTCGATAGCAGCGGAAACGTGGACATGGAGTACGATTTGAAACTCTGGGTGT
GGCAAGGCAGCGTGCCGAGGCTGCACGACGTGGGGAGATTCAACGGATCTCTCAGGACTGAGAGGCTTAA
GATCAGGTGGCACACCAGTGACAACCAGAAGCCTGTGAGCAGGTGCTCTAGGCAATGCCAAGAGGGACAG
GTCCGCAGGGTGAAGGGTTTTCATTCCTGCTGCTACGATTGTGTCGATTGCGAAGCCGGAAGCTATAGGC
AGAATCCCGATGATATCGCCTGTACATTTTGTGGGCAAGACGAGTGGAGCCCGGAGAGGAGCACAAGATG
TTTCAGACGAAGGAGTAGGTTTCTGGCCTGACTCGAGGCCGGCAAGGCCGGATCCAGACATGATAAGATA
CATTGATGAGTTTGGACAAACCACAACTAGAATGCAGTGAAAAAAATGCTTTATTTGTGAAATTTGTGAT
GCTATTGCTTTATTTGTAACCATTATAAGCTGCAATAAACAAGTTAACAACAACAATTGCATTCATTTTA
TGTTTCAGGTTCAGGGGGAGGTGTGGGAGGTTTTTTAAAGCAAGTAAAACCTCTACAAATGTGGTATGGC
TGATTATGATCCGGCTGCCTCGCGCGTTTCGGTGATGACGGTGAAAACCTCTGACACATGCAGCTCCCGG
AGACGGTCACAGCTTGTCTGTAAGCGGATGCCGGGAGCAGACAAGCCCGTCAGGGCGCGTCAGCGGGTGT
TGGCGGGTGTCGGGGCGCAGCCATGA
